>Addgene plasmid #117822 | BB1_34_YlMig1TT | addgene full sequence | sequence record 235400 | Addgene NGS Result
GATCGGTCCACGATCAGCTAGATTATCTAGTCAGCTTGATGTCATAGCTGTTTCCTGAGGCTCAATACTG
ACCATTTAAATCATACCTGACCTCCATAGCAGAAAGTCAAAAGCCTCCGACCGGAGGCTTTTGACTTGAT
CGGCACGTAAGAGGTTCCAACTTTCACCATAATGAAATAAGATCACTACCGGGCGTATTTTTTGAGTTAT
CGAGATTTTCAGGAGCTAAGGAAGCTAAAATGAGCCATATTCAACGGGAAACGTCTTGCTTGAAGCCGCG
ATTAAATTCCAACATGGATGCTGATTTATATGGGTATAAATGGGCTCGCGATAATGTCGGGCAATCAGGT
GCGACAATCTATCGATTGTATGGGAAGCCCGATGCGCCAGAGTTGTTTCTGAAACATGGCAAAGGTAGCG
TTGCCAATGATGTTACAGATGAGATGGTCAGGCTAAACTGGCTGACGGAATTTATGCCTCTTCCGACCAT
CAAGCATTTTATCCGTACTCCTGATGATGCATGGTTACTCACCACTGCGATCCCAGGGAAAACAGCATTC
CAGGTATTAGAAGAATATCCTGATTCAGGTGAAAATATTGTTGATGCGCTGGCAGTGTTCCTGCGCCGGT
TGCATTCGATTCCTGTTTGTAATTGTCCTTTTAACGGCGATCGCGTATTTCGTCTCGCTCAGGCGCAATC
ACGAATGAATAACGGTTTGGTTGGTGCGAGTGATTTTGATGACGAGCGTAATGGCTGGCCTGTTGAACAA
GTCTGGAAAGAAATGCATAAACTCTTGCCATTCTCACCGGATTCAGTCGTCACTCATGGTGATTTCTCAC
TTGATAACCTTATTTTTGACGAGGGGAAATTAATAGGTTGTATTGATGTTGGACGAGTCGGAATCGCAGA
CCGATACCAGGATCTTGCCATCCTATGGAACTGCCTCGGTGAGTTTTCTCCTTCATTACAGAAACGGCTT
TTTCAAAAATATGGTATTGATAATCCTGATATGAATAAATTGCAGTTTCACTTGATGCTCGATGAGTTTT
TCTAATGAGGACCTAAATGTAATCACCTGGCTCACCTTCGGGTGGGCCTTTCTGCGTTGCTGGCGTTTTT
CCATAGGCTCCGCCCCCCTGACGAGCATCACAAAAATCGATGCTCAAGTCAGAGGTGGCGAAACCCGACA
GGACTATAAAGATACCAGGCGTTTCCCCCTGGAAGCTCCCTCGTGCGCTCTCCTGTTCCGACCCTGCCGC
TTACCGGATACCTGTCCGCCTTTCTCCCTTCGGGAAGCGTGGCGCTTTCTCATAGCTCACGCTGTAGGTA
TCTCAGTTCGGTGTAGGTCGTTCGCTCCAAGCTGGGCTGTGTGCACGAACCCCCCGTTCAGCCCGACCGC
TGCGCCTTATCCGGTAACTATCGTCTTGAGTCCAACCCGGTAAGACACGACTTATCGCCACTGGCAGCAG
CCACTGGTAACAGGATTAGCAGAGCGAGGTATGTAGGCGGTGCTACAGAGTTCTTGAAGTGGTGGCCTAA
CTACGGCTACACTAGAAGAACAGTATTTGGTATCTGCGCTCTGCTGAAGCCAGTTACCTCGGAAAAAGAG
TTGGTAGCTCTTGATCCGGCAAACAAACCACCGCTGGTAGCGGTGGTTTTTTTGTTTGCAAGCAGCAGAT
TACGCGCAGAAAAAAAGGATCTCAAGAAGATCCTTTGATTTTCTACCGAAGAAAGGCCCACCCGTGTAAA
ACGACGGCCAGTTTATCTAGTCAGCTTGATTCTAGCTGATCGTGGACCGGAAGGTGAGCCAGTGAGTTGA
TTGCAGTCCAGTTACGCTGGAGTCTGAGGCTCGTCCTGAATGATATGCGGCCTCGAATTCGAAGACGCGC
TTCACTGGCCGGTCGATAATTTAACGTGCTGAGCTCAGCACACGCATTGCCCATTGGCTGTATATAGATG
AATGTAATGATACCGTAAGAGAATGAGAGCACGGTATTGTATTACAGGGGATTAAGTACACATTACTTGG
AGTTCTGTACCAGTAGACACTACTATACATGGTATCACTTACATTAGAGTCGGTGACCGTATTCGTCTCG
TATAGACATAATATTTTCCTACCCCACATTGTTCCTGGGCCTTCGGAGCACATCTACAGTGAGTGACTGT
TTCAGTTGAGCTTGAGGGGTTAAGTAAGTGGGGGAAGGGTTTGCGATTCTGAAAAAGAGCATGACTAATC
TCTCTGTGGAGGAGCAATGAAGTCACGTGATGCAATCATACCGGTGTATCGGATCTGCCTGGGTGTCTGA
TTACTAATCATTTACTCACATGTTTTCCCCAGCTATCTCATCCATCTCAGAGCCTCGGACCAGCCTTCGG
CCCTTTTGGGTTTCGCTGCGTCTTCGAATTCGCGCGTGATCTTACGGCATTATACGTAT
Features (pLannotate 1.2.2; 7 found; start..end, strand, type, name):
    105..136     +  terminator     tonB terminator: bidirectional E. coli tonB-P14 transcription terminator
    137..239     +  promoter       cat promoter: promoter of the E. coli cat gene encoding chloramphenicol acetyltransferase
    240..1055    +  CDS            KanR: aminoglycoside phosphotransferase; aph(3')-Ia; confers resistance to kanamycin in bacteria or G418 (Geneticin®) in eukaryotes
   1079..1106    +  terminator     T7Te terminator: phage T7 early transcription terminator
   1118..1705    -  rep_origin     ori: high-copy-number ColE1/pMB1/pBR322/pUC origin of replication
   1727..1746    -  terminator     T3Te terminator (fragment): phage T3 early transcription terminator
   1745..1762    -  CDS            lacZα (fragment): LacZα fragment of β-galactosidase; lacZ fragment
