[The description below was written by a language model from this plasmid's Addgene catalogue record and pLannotate feature annotations shown in this document.]
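Description:
BB1_34_YlMig1TT is a small, high-copy bacterial plasmid (about 2.4 kb) that serves as a level-one "backbone 1" part-storage vector in the GoldenMOCS Golden Gate modular cloning system. It is built on the BB1_L_34_syn_BsaI backbone and carries a single part, a roughly 505 bp transcription terminator from the Mig1 gene of the yeast Yarrowia lipolytica. Although catalogued as a bacterial expression vector, it does not express a payload. It simply holds a sequence-verified regulatory part in E. coli until the part is needed for assembly.

The annotated features all belong to the compact maintenance backbone. A ColE1/pUC-type origin provides high-copy replication. A kanamycin resistance gene, aph(3')-Ia, is driven by the cat promoter. The resistance cassette and origin are bracketed by bacterial and phage terminators (tonB, T7Te and a T3Te fragment), which insulate them from transcription entering or leaving the cloning region. A very short lacZα remnant lies next to the insert site and is not a functional reporter. The terminator insert itself was not recognised by the automated annotation, but it most likely occupies the unannotated stretch of the sequence.

The part was cloned through BbsI sites. The "34" in the names suggests that it occupies the position between fusion sites 3 and 4, the terminator slot, and the backbone name implies release with BsaI, though the record spells out neither point. In use, the part would be combined with a promoter part and a coding-sequence part to assemble complete expression cassettes, supporting metabolic engineering of Y. lipolytica, including wild-type strains.
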