Addgene plasmid #117822: BB1_34_YlMig1TT
Purpose: Transcription terminator Mig1TT of Y. lipolytica for GoldenMOCS
Depositing lab: Michael Sauer. Depositing organization: Universitaet fur Bodenkultur Wien (BOKU-WIEN). Publication: Golden Gate based metabolic engineering strategy for wild-type strains of Yarrowia lipolytica. Egermeier M, Sauer M, Marx H. FEMS Microbiol Lett. 2019 Jan 29. pii: 5304171. doi: 10.1093/femsle/fnz022. PubMed 30698703.
Backbone
  Vector backbone: BB1_L_34_syn_BsaI
  Backbone size w/o insert (bp): 1966
  Vector type: Bacterial Expression
Growth in bacteria
  Bacterial resistance: Kanamycin, 50 μg/mL
  Growth temperature: 37°C
  Growth strain: DH5alpha
  Copy number: High Copy
Gene/Insert
  Gene/Insert name: YlMig1TT
  Insert size (bp): 505
  Cloning method: Restriction Enzyme; 5′ cloning site BbsI (unknown if destroyed); 3′ cloning site BbsI (unknown if destroyed)
Terms and licenses: Academic/Nonprofit Terms; Industry Terms: Not Available to Industry
How to cite: BB1_34_YlMig1TT was a gift from Michael Sauer (Addgene plasmid # 117822 ; http://n2t.net/addgene:117822 ; RRID:Addgene_117822)
